>Addgene plasmid #212982 | pT7CFE1_EVD68_VP12A_C107R | addgene full sequence | sequence record 422577 | Addgene NGS Result
TTGAGATCCTTTTTTTCTGCGCGTAATCTGCTGCTTGCAAACAAAAAAACCACCGCTACCAGCGGTGGTT
TGTTTGCCGGATCAAGAGCTACCAACTCTTTTTCCGAAGGTAACTGGCTTCAGCAGAGCGCAGATACCAA
ATACTGTTCTTCTAGTGTAGCCGTAGTTAGGCCACCACTTCAAGAACTCTGTAGCACCGCCTACATACCT
CGCTCTGCTAATCCTGTTACCAGTGGCTGCTGCCAGTGGCGATAAGTCGTGTCTTACCGGGTTGGACTCA
AGACGATAGTTACCGGATAAGGCGCAGCGGTCGGGCTGAACGGGGGGTTCGTGCACACAGCCCAGCTTGG
AGCGAACGACCTACACCGAACTGAGATACCTACAGCGTGAGCTATGAGAAAGCGCCACGCTTCCCGAAGG
GAGAAAGGCGGACAGGTATCCGGTAAGCGGCAGGGTCGGAACAGGAGAGCGCACGAGGGAGCTTCCAGGG
GGAAACGCCTGGTATCTTTATAGTCCTGTCGGGTTTCGCCACCTCTGACTTGAGCGTCGATTTTTGTGAT
GCTCGTCAGGGGGGCGGAGCCTATGGAAAAACGCCAGCAACGCGGCCTTTTTACGGTTCCTGGCCTTTTG
CTGGCCTTTTGCTCACATGTTCTTTCCTGCGTTATCCCCTGATTCTGTGGATAACCGTATTACCGCCTTT
GAGTGAGCTGATACCGCTCGCCGCAGCCGAACGACCGAGCGCAGCGAGTCAGTGAGCGAGGAAGCCCGGA
TATAGTTCCTCCTTTCAGCAAAAAACCCCTCAAGACCCGTTTAGAGGCCCCAAGGGGTTATGCTAGTTAT
TGCTCAGCGGACTAGTGTTTAAACTTTTTTTTTTTTTTTTTTTTTTTTTTTTTCAGTCAGATCTCAGTGG
TGGTGGTGGTGGTGCTCGAGTTGTTCCATAGCATCAGTATCTAACCATAGCAAATTCCTGATATCAGTGA
AAGCTACAATTCCACCCCCTCCTGCTGTAAGAAGACCGATTACCCCATGTGGACAAACTAGTAAACCACC
GCGATCTCCTGCTTCCGCAGGACCAACTGCCAAAAGTACATTGGTCTGGTACCTTGCTGGGTAATATTCA
TTTTGTTCAATCCATTGAATCCCTGGGCCTTCAAAGCAAATCGGGTAACTTCTGTTTTTGTGCCTACAAT
AGTAAACCCCTGTGTTGCACTTGCATCTTGCTATTTGGTGCCTTCCATGAGCAGCAATGGGGGTAACCAA
GACGTCTGATTGCCAATCCACATAGATAGCTGACTGTCTCTCTTCTGTAGTGGCCAAGTGATAGTTGATT
ATTTTAAAAGACCCTACAAAAACTCCTCCGAAGCCTGGACCAGTGTTCACTATATTATGAGGCATGGTTT
TGACACTGTCTCTATTGCCAATTATAGCACTGAGCGCATTTGGTGCTCTTTGTTTACCTTTGTAATTTGC
ATTTGCAATACTCATATATGGCAGAGTTCGTGGTGGTCGTGGTGCCCATGCTTTTATGTGTTTAGGCTTC
ATGTAAACCCTAACGGTCACTGTGAAACCAACTGGTTGGTGTTCATTCACTATTCTAACACATAAGTTAC
CAATAGTGTCAGCTGGATTTATTCCATACAGACCGTTTTTCTCAAATCCGGCAAAGCCATCATAAAAAAC
TGAGTATGCTGAGTTAATGCACATAAAAGGTATGGTTATTCTGGCTGGGGGGTCGGAGATTTTAAAGAAT
ACACTAGCATTACTGCCTGACTGCCAGTGGAATGAGTCCTGCTTTTCTGGGGTAAGAGCACCAGTGGGTA
CAAACATTGCTTGAAGTGTCAAGTCAGGAAGACCCACGTATGTATTATTACCACTACCATTCACTGCTAC
AGTTGTGAGTATAGTGATCTCAGCATCAAATCTAAGGTATGTGAATAATTCTAATTTTCTTCTTAACTGT
ACAAAGGATCTGGTGTTAATTGTCCATTTGAAAAAGTTCTTGTCTGCTCGTGCTGTAGACGAAGTATGAT
CTTTGTATTCAAAACTTCTCTTTGATACCAAAGCTGCTCTACTGAGAAAATTCTCCACTAGAGTCTCGGA
TACACCGTGCTGATTTATCACTGTGCGAGTTTGTATGGCTTCTTCTGGTTCAGTGTTAGAAGTTACACCT
GTTTCAACTGCATTTAAGCTAGGGACCACACCAAGTTCAGCATTAATCTCACTTTTCACAGTGTCGGTCG
CTGTTTTGATGATGCTCTCGATCTGGTAGGCTGCCTCTGCTGCATGTAAATGGTCTAGGGATCCCATATG
GGTGGTGGCCAGGGCGTAGTCGGGCACGTCGTAGGGGTAGGCCATATTATCATCGTGTTTTTCAAAGGAA
AACCACGTCCCCGTGGTTCGGGGGGCCTAGACGTTTTTTAACCTCGACTAAACACATGTAAAGCATGTGC
ACCGAGGCCCCAGATCAGATCCCATACAATGGGGTACCTTCTGGGCATCCTTCAGCCCCTTGTTGAATAC
GCTTGAGGTGAGCCATTTGACTCTTTCCACAACTATCCAACTCACAACGTGGCACTGGGGTTGTGCCGCC
TTTGCAGGTGTATCTTATACACGTGGCTTTTGGCCGCAGAGGCACCTGTCGCCAGGTGGGGGGTTCCGCT
GCCTGCAAAGGGTCGCTACAGACGTTGTTTGTCTTCAAGAAGCTTCCAGAGGAACTGCTTCCTTCACGAC
ATTCAACAGACCTTGCATTCCTTTGGCGAGAGGGGAAAGACCCCTAGGAATGCTCGTCAAGAAGACAGGG
CCAGGTTTCCGGGCCCTCACATTGCCAAAAGACGGCAATATGGTGGAAAATAACCGGAATTAATTCGCCC
TATAGTGAGTCGTATTACAATTCACTGGCCGTCGTTTTACAACGTCGTGACTGGGAAAACCCTGGCGTTA
CCCAACTTAATCGCCTTGCAGCACATCCCCCTTTCGCCAGCTGGCGTAATAGCGAAGAGGCCCGCACCGA
TCGCCCTTCCCAACAGTTGCGCAGCCTGAATGGCGAATGG
[124 nt withheld, positions 3051-3174]
C
[91 nt withheld, positions 3176-3266]
A
[49 nt withheld, positions 3268-3316]
CCTTTGACGTTGGAGTCCACGTTCTTT
[37 nt withheld, positions 3344-3380]
ACCCTATCTCGGTCTATTCTTTTGATTTATAAGGGATTTTGCCGATTTCGGCCTATTGGTTAAAAAATGA
GCTGATTTAACAAAAATTTAACGCGAATTTTAACAAAATATTAACGCTTACAATTTCCTGATGCGGTATT
TTCTCCTTACGCATCTGTGCGGTATTTCACACCGCATATATGGTGCACTCTCAGTACAATCTGCTCTGAT
GCCGCATAGTTAAGCCAGCCCCGACACCCGCCAACACCCGCTGACGCGCCCTGACGGGCTTGTCTGCTCC
CGGCATCCGCTTACAGACAAGCTGTGACCGTCTCCGGGAGCTGCATGTGTCAGAGGTTTTCACCGTCATC
ACCGAAACGCGCGAGACGAAAGGGCCTCGTGATACGCCTATTTTTATAGGTTAATGTCATGATAATAATG
GTTTCTTAGACGTCAGGTGGCACTTTTCGGGGAAATGTGCGCGGAACCCCTATTTGTTTATTTTTCTAAA
TACATTCAAATATGTATCCGCTCATGAGACAATAACCCTGATAAATGCTTCAATAATATTGAAAAAGGAA
GAGTATGAGTATTCAACATTTCCGTGTCGCCCTTATTCCCTTTTTTGCGGCATTTTGCCTTCCTGTTTTT
GCTCACCCAGAAACGCTGGTGAAAGTAAAAGATGCTGAAGATCAGTTGGGTGCACGAGTGGGTTACATCG
AACTGGATCTCAACAGCGGTAAGATCCTTGAGAGTTTTCGCCCCGAAGAACGTTTTCCAATGATGAGCAC
TTTTAAAGTTCTGCTATGTGGCGCGGTATTATCCCGTATTGACGCCGGGCAAGAGCAACTCGGTCGCCGC
ATACACTATTCTCAGAATGACTTGGTTGAGTACTCACCAGTCACAGAAAAGCATCTTACGGATGGCATGA
CAGTAAGAGAATTATGCAGTGCTGCCATAACCATGAGTGATAACACTGCGGCCAACTTACTTCTGACAAC
GATCGGAGGACCGAAGGAGCTAACCGCTTTTTTGCACAACATGGGGGATCATGTAACTCGCCTTGATCGT
TGGGAACCGGAGCTGAATGAAGCCATACCAAACGACGAGCGTGACACCACGATGCCTGTAGCAATGGCAA
CAACGTTGCGCAAACTATTAACTGGCGAACTACTTACTCTAGCTTCCCGGCAACAATTAATAGACTGGAT
GGAGGCGGATAAAGTTGCAGGACCACTTCTGCGCTCGGCCCTTCCGGCTGGCTGGTTTATTGCTGATAAA
TCTGGAGCCGGTGAGCGTGGGTCTCGCGGTATCATTGCAGCACTGGGGCCAGATGGTAAGCCCTCCCGTA
TCGTAGTTATCTACACGACGGGGAGTCAGGCAACTATGGATGAACGAAATAGACAGATCGCTGAGATAGG
TGCCTCACTGATTAAGCATTGGTAACTGTCAGACCAAGTTTACTCATATATACTTTAGATTGATTTAAAA
CTTCATTTTTAATTTAAAAGGATCTAGGTGAAGATCCTTTTTGATAATCTCATGACCAAAATCCCTTAAC
GTGAGTTTTCGTTCCACTGAGCGTCAGACCCCGTAGAAAAGATCAAAGGATCTTC
Features (pLannotate 1.2.2; 12 found; start..end, strand, type, name):
      1..589     +  rep_origin     ori: high-copy-number ColE1/pMB1/pBR322/pUC origin of replication
    789..836     -  terminator     T7 terminator: transcription terminator for bacteriophage T7 RNA polymerase
    907..924     -  CDS            9xHis (fragment): 9xHis affinity tag
    931..2340    -  CDS            POLG_HED68 (fragment): Experimental evidence at protein level: Swiss-Prot protein existence level 1. [RNA-directed RNA polymerase]: Replicates the viral genomic RNA on the surface of intracellular membranes. May form linear arrays of subunits that propagate along a strong head-to-tail interaction called interface-I. Covalently attaches UMP to a tyrosine of VPg, which is used to prime RNA synthesis. The positive stranded RNA genome is first replicated at virus induced membranous vesicles, creating a dsRNA genomic replication form. This dsRNA is then used as template to synthesize positive stranded RNA genomes. ss(+)R
   2357..2818    -  misc_feature   IRES: internal ribosome entry site (IRES) of the encephalomyocarditis virus (EMCV)
   2869..2887    -  promoter       T7 promoter: promoter for bacteriophage T7 RNA polymerase
   2890..3047    +  CDS            lacZα (fragment): LacZα fragment of β-galactosidase; lacZ fragment
   3051..3479    +  rep_origin     f1 ori (sequence partly withheld): f1 bacteriophage origin of replication; arrow indicates direction of (+) strand synthesis
   3507..3608    -  misc_feature   bom (fragment): basis of mobility region from pBR322
   3710..3745    -  CDS            rop (fragment): Rop protein, which maintains plasmids at low copy number; rop
   3840..3944    +  promoter       AmpR promoter: bla
   3945..4805    +  CDS            AmpR: β-lactamase; bla; confers resistance to ampicillin, carbenicillin, and related antibiotics
