[The description below was written by a language model from this plasmid's Addgene catalogue record and pLannotate feature annotations shown in this document.]
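Description:
pT7CFE1_EVD68_VP12A_C107R is a roughly 5 kb plasmid built on the pT7CFE1 backbone, a vector designed for cell-free protein synthesis in mammalian transcription/translation extracts rather than for expression in living cells. It is propagated in E. coli through a high-copy ColE1/pUC-type origin and selected with ampicillin via the β-lactamase (AmpR) gene and its own promoter. The feature table also shows an f1 phage origin and small remnants of lacZα, bom and rop, which are backbone leftovers with no evident role in the expression cassette.

The expression unit runs from a T7 promoter through the encephalomyocarditis virus (EMCV) IRES into the coding region and ends at a T7 terminator. T7 RNA polymerase produces an uncapped transcript, and the IRES recruits ribosomes to it without a cap, which is what makes the design efficient in mammalian lysates. The insert, cloned between BamHI and XhoI, is a 1,365 bp segment of the enterovirus D68 (strain MO/14/18947) polyprotein spanning capsid protein VP1 and the adjoining 2A protease; the annotation tool recognises it as a fragment of the EV-D68 polyprotein, although the functional text it attaches describes the viral polymerase, which is not part of this insert. Cysteine 107 of 2A is changed to arginine, described in the record as an active-site mutation, so the protease would be expected to be inactive and the VP1-2A precursor to remain uncleaved. The record lists an N-terminal HA tag from the backbone, and the feature table shows a partial polyhistidine tag at the C-terminal end. The construct presumably serves as a catalytically dead control or an intact precursor substrate for in vitro studies of EV-D68 polyprotein processing, though the record does not spell out specific experiments.
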