Addgene plasmid #212982: pT7CFE1_EVD68_VP12A_C107R
Purpose: Encodes EV-D68 MO/14/18947 VP12A with active site mutation optimized for expression in mammalian transcription/translation extracts
Depositing lab: Karla Kirkegaard. Depositing organization: Stanford University.
Backbone
  Vector backbone: pT7CFE1
  Backbone manufacturer: Thermo Scientific
  Backbone size w/o insert (bp): 3500
  Total vector size (bp): 4973
  Vector type: Mammalian Cell Free Protein Expression
Growth in bacteria
  Bacterial resistance: Ampicillin, 100 μg/mL
  Growth temperature: 37°C
  Growth strain: DH5alpha
  Copy number: High Copy
Gene/Insert
  Gene/Insert name: EV-D68 MO/14/18947 VP12A C107R
  Species: EV-D68 MO/14/18947
  Insert size (bp): 1365
  Mutation: changed cysteine 107 from 2A to Arginine
  GenBank ID: KM851225.1
  Promoter: T7
  Tag / fusion protein: HA (N terminal on backbone)
  Cloning method: Restriction Enzyme; 5′ cloning site BamHI (not destroyed); 3′ cloning site XhoI (not destroyed)
  Sequencing primers: 5′ CACGATGATAATATGGCCTACCCCTACGACG; 3′ CAGTCAGATCTCAGTGGTGGTGGTGG
Terms and licenses: Academic/Nonprofit Terms; Industry Terms: Not Available to Industry
How to cite: pT7CFE1_EVD68_VP12A_C107R was a gift from Karla Kirkegaard (Addgene plasmid # 212982 ; http://n2t.net/addgene:212982 ; RRID:Addgene_212982)
